Addgene plasmid #192883: pCDH-CMV5-N-cG-P
Purpose: coexpression of Nanoluc, copGFP and puromycin resistant marker
Depositing lab: Kazuhiro Oka. Depositing organization: Baylor College of Medicine.
Backbone
  Vector backbone: pCDH
  Backbone manufacturer: SBI
  Vector type: Lentiviral
  Selectable markers: Puromycin
Growth in bacteria
  Bacterial resistance: Ampicillin, 100 μg/mL
  Growth temperature: 37°C
  Growth strain: NEB Stable
  Copy number: High Copy
Gene/Insert
  Gene/Insert name: Nanoluc-P2A-copGFP-T2A-Puro
  Species: Synthetic
  Insert size (bp): 2019
  Cloning method: Unknown
  Sequencing primers: 5′ n/a
Terms and licenses: Academic/Nonprofit Terms; Industry Terms: Not Available to Industry
How to cite: pCDH-CMV5-N-cG-P was a gift from Kazuhiro Oka (Addgene plasmid # 192883 ; http://n2t.net/addgene:192883 ; RRID:Addgene_192883)
