[The description below was written by a language model from this plasmid's Addgene catalogue record and pLannotate feature annotations shown in this document.]
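Description:
pCDH-CMV5-N-cG-P is a third-generation-style HIV-1 lentiviral transfer plasmid built on the pCDH backbone, designed to co-express a luciferase, a fluorescent protein and a drug-resistance marker from a single transcript. In bacteria it is maintained through a high-copy ColE1/pUC-type origin and selected with ampicillin via the β-lactamase gene. Small remnants of lac, rop, bom and lacZα sequences in the backbone are cloning-vector leftovers with no evident function here.

The viral portion begins with an RSV promoter fused to a truncated 5' LTR, which drives Tat-independent production of the genomic RNA in packaging cells. It is followed by the Ψ packaging signal with a short gag fragment, the Rev response element for nuclear export of the unspliced RNA, and the cPPT/CTS that aids nuclear import of the reverse-transcribed genome. Internally, a CMV immediate-early promoter, with only a short fragment of the enhancer annotated, drives the synthetic 2 kb insert, Nanoluc-P2A-copGFP-T2A-Puro. The 2A peptides cause ribosomal skipping, so NanoLuc luciferase, copGFP and puromycin N-acetyltransferase are released as separate proteins from one open reading frame. The 2A sequences themselves are not annotated in the feature table but are consistent with the gaps between the three coding regions. Downstream lie WPRE sequences, annotated as two fragments, which enhance transcript expression, then a truncated 3' LTR (labelled as a 5' LTR by the annotation software), and an SV40 polyadenylation signal and origin.

The stated purpose is co-expression of the three markers. Transduced cells can thus be enriched with puromycin, visualised or sorted by green fluorescence, and quantified by bioluminescence.
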