Features (pLannotate 1.2.2; 28 found; start..end, strand, type, name):
      6..232     +  promoter       RSV promoter: Rous sarcoma virus enhancer/promoter
    233..413     +  LTR            5' LTR (truncated): truncated 5' long terminal repeat (LTR) from HIV-1
    460..585     +  misc_feature   HIV-1 Ψ: packaging signal of human immunodeficiency virus type 1
    569..907     +  CDS            HIV-1 gag (fragment): gag protein from human immunodeficiency virus 1; gag
   1078..1311    +  misc_feature   RRE: The Rev response element (RRE) of HIV-1 allows for Rev-dependent mRNA export from the nucleus to the cytoplasm.
   1688..1788    +  CDS            Rev (fragment): human immunodeficiency virus 1 (HIV-1) Rev protein; rev; enhances nuclear export of unspliced and incompletely spliced viral mRNAs
   1807..1923    +  misc_feature   cPPT/CTS: central polypurine tract and central termination sequence of HIV-1
   1936..2012    +  enhancer       CMV enhancer (fragment): human cytomegalovirus immediate early enhancer
   2013..2216    +  promoter       CMV promoter: human cytomegalovirus (CMV) immediate early promoter
   2301..2813    +  CDS            Nluc: NanoLuc® luciferase human codon-optimized
   2908..3572    +  CDS            CopGFP (fragment): green fluorescent protein 2 from Pontellina plumata, also known as ppluGFP2 (Shagin et al., 2004)
   3711..4310    +  CDS            PuroR: puromycin N-acetyltransferase; pac from Streptomyces alboniger; confers resistance to puromycin
   4323..4480    +  misc_feature   WPRE (fragment): woodchuck hepatitis virus posttranscriptional regulatory element
   4486..4568    +  misc_feature   WPRE (fragment): woodchuck hepatitis virus posttranscriptional regulatory element
   4570..4707    +  CDS            nef (fragment): NEF_HV1LA - Experimental evidence at protein level: Swiss-Prot protein existence level 1. Extracellular Nef protein targets CD4(+) T-lymphocytes for apoptosis by interacting with CXCR4 surface receptors. From Human immunodeficiency virus type 1 group M subtype B (isolate Lai) (HIV-1).
   4693..4873    +  LTR            5' LTR (truncated): truncated 5' long terminal repeat (LTR) from HIV-1
   4945..5066    +  polyA_signal   SV40 poly(A) signal: SV40 polyadenylation signal
   5106..5241    +  rep_origin     SV40 ori: SV40 origin of replication
   5298..5314    -  protein_bind   lac operator: The lac repressor binds to the lac operator to inhibit transcription in E. coli. This inhibition can be relieved by adding lactose or isopropyl-β-D-thiogalactopyranoside (IPTG). lac repressor encoded by lacI
   5322..5352    -  promoter       lac promoter: promoter for the E. coli lac operon
   5367..5388    -  protein_bind   CAP binding site: CAP binding activates transcription in the presence of cAMP. E. coli catabolite activator protein
   5401..5493    -  CDS            lacI (fragment): lac repressor; lacI; The lac repressor binds to the lac operator to inhibit transcription in E. coli. This inhibition can be relieved by adding lactose or isopropyl-β-D-thiogalactopyranoside (IPTG).
   5676..6264    -  rep_origin     ori: high-copy-number ColE1/pMB1/pBR322/pUC origin of replication
   6435..7295    -  CDS            AmpR: β-lactamase; bla; confers resistance to ampicillin, carbenicillin, and related antibiotics
   7296..7400    -  promoter       AmpR promoter: bla
   7495..7530    +  CDS            rop (fragment): Rop protein, which maintains plasmids at low copy number; rop
   7632..7731    +  misc_feature   bom (fragment): basis of mobility region from pBR322
   7737..7891    -  CDS            lacZα (fragment): LacZα fragment of β-galactosidase; lacZ fragment
>Addgene plasmid #192883 | pCDH-CMV5-N-cG-P | addgene full sequence | sequence record 378927 | Addgene NGS Result
ACGCGTGTAGTCTTATGCAATACTCTTGTAGTCTTGCAACATGGTAACGATGAGTTAGCAACATGCCTTA
CAAGGAGAGAAAAAGCACCGTGCATGCCGATTGGTGGAAGTAAGGTGGTACGATCGTGCCTTATTAGGAA
GGCAACAGACGGGTCTGACATGGATTGGACGAACCACTGAATTGCCGCATTGCAGAGATATTGTATTTAA
GTGCCTAGCTCGATACATAAACGGGTCTCTCTGGTTAGACCAGATCTGAGCCTGGGAGCTCTCTGGCTAA
CTAGGGAACCCACTGCTTAAGCCTCAATAAAGCTTGCCTTGAGTGCTTCAAGTAGTGTGTGCCCGTCTGT
TGTGTGACTCTGGTAACTAGAGATCCCTCAGACCCTTTTAGTCAGTGTGGAAAATCTCTAGCAGTGGCGC
CCGAACAGGGACTTGAAAGCGAAAGGGAAACCAGAGGAGCTCTCTCGACGCAGGACTCGGCTTGCTGAAG
CGCGCACGGCAAGAGGCGAGGGGCGGCGACTGGTGAGTACGCCAAAAATTTTGACTAGCGGAGGCTAGAA
GGAGAGAGATGGGTGCGAGAGCGTCAGTATTAAGCGGGGGAGAATTAGATCGCGATGGGAAAAAATTCGG
TTAAGGCCAGGGGGAAAGAAAAAATATAAATTAAAACATATAGTATGGGCAAGCAGGGAGCTAGAACGAT
TCGCAGTTAATCCTGGCCTGTTAGAAACATCAGAAGGCTGTAGACAAATACTGGGACAGCTACAACCATC
CCTTCAGACAGGATCAGAAGAACTTAGATCATTATATAATACAGTAGCAACCCTCTATTGTGTGCATCAA
AGGATAGAGATAAAAGACACCAAGGAAGCTTTAGACAAGATAGAGGAAGAGCAAAACAAAAGTAAGACCA
CCGCACAGCAAGCGGCCACTGATCTTCAGACCTGGAGGAGGAGATATGAGGGACAATTGGAGAAGTGAAT
TATATAAATATAAAGTAGTAAAAATTGAACCATTAGGAGTAGCACCCACCAAGGCAAAGAGAAGAGTGGT
GCAGAGAGAAAAAAGAGCAGTGGGAATAGGAGCTTTGTTCCTTGGGTTCTTGGGAGCAGCAGGAAGCACT
ATGGGCGCAGCGTCAATGACGCTGACGGTACAGGCCAGACAATTATTGTCTGGTATAGTGCAGCAGCAGA
ACAATTTGCTGAGGGCTATTGAGGCGCAACAGCATCTGTTGCAACTCACAGTCTGGGGCATCAAGCAGCT
CCAGGCAAGAATCCTGGCTGTGGAAAGATACCTAAAGGATCAACAGCTCCTGGGGATTTGGGGTTGCTCT
GGAAAACTCATTTGCACCACTGCTGTGCCTTGGAATGCTAGTTGGAGTAATAAATCTCTGGAACAGATTT
GGAATCACACGACCTGGATGGAGTGGGACAGAGAAATTAACAATTACACAAGCTTAATACACTCCTTAAT
TGAAGAATCGCAAAACCAGCAAGAAAAGAATGAACAAGAATTATTGGAATTAGATAAATGGGCAAGTTTG
TGGAATTGGTTTAACATAACAAATTGGCTGTGGTATATAAAATTATTCATAATGATAGTAGGAGGCTTGG
TAGGTTTAAGAATAGTTTTTGCTGTACTTTCTATAGTGAATAGAGTTAGGCAGGGATATTCACCATTATC
GTTTCAGACCCACCTCCCAACCCCGAGGGGACCCGACAGGCCCGAAGGAATAGAAGAAGAAGGTGGAGAG
AGAGACAGAGACAGATCCATTCGATTAGTGAACGGATCTCGACGGTATCGGTTAACTTTTAAAAGAAAAG
GGGGGATTGGGGGGTACAGTGCAGGGGAAAGAATAGTAGACATAATAGCAACAGACATACAAACTAAAGA
ATTACAAAAACAAATTACAAAATTCAAAATTTTATCGATACTAGTATTATGCCCAGTACATGACCTTATG
GGACTTTCCTACTTGGCAGTACATCTACGTATTAGTCATCGCTATTACCATGGTGATGCGGTTTTGGCAG
TACATCAATGGGCGTGGATAGCGGTTTGACTCACGGGGATTTCCAAGTCTCCACCCCATTGACGTCAATG
GGAGTTTGTTTTGGCACCAAAATCAACGGGACTTTCCAAAATGTCGTAACAACTCCGCCCCATTGACGCA
AATGGGCGGTAGGCGTGTACGGTGGGAGGTTTATATAAGCAGAGCTCGTTTAGTGAACCGTCAGATCGCC
TGGAGACGCCATCCACGCTGTTTTGACCTCCATAGAAGATTCTAGAGCTAGGGATCCACCATGGTCTTCA
CACTCGAAGATTTCGTTGGGGACTGGCGACAGACAGCCGGCTACAACCTGGACCAAGTCCTTGAACAGGG
AGGTGTGTCCAGTTTGTTTCAGAATCTCGGGGTGTCCGTAACTCCGATCCAAAGGATTGTCCTGAGCGGT
GAAAATGGGCTGAAGATCGACATCCATGTCATCATCCCGTATGAAGGTCTGAGCGGCGACCAAATGGGCC
AGATCGAAAAAATTTTTAAGGTGGTGTACCCTGTGGATGATCATCACTTTAAGGTGATCCTGCACTATGG
CACACTGGTAATCGACGGGGTTACGCCGAACATGATCGACTATTTCGGACGGCCGTATGAAGGCATCGCC
GTGTTCGACGGCAAAAAGATCACTGTAACAGGGACCCTGTGGAACGGCAACAAAATTATCGACGAGCGCC
TGATCAACCCCGACGGCTCCCTGCTGTTCCGAGTAACCATCAACGGAGTGACCGGCTGGCGGCTGTGCGA
ACGCATTCTGGCGAAGCTTGGAAGCGGAGCTACTAACTTCAGCCTGCTGAAGCAGGCTGGAGACGTGGAG
GAGAACCCTGGACCTATGGAGAGCGACGAGAGCGGCCTGCCCGCCATGGAGATCGAGTGCCGCATCACCG
GCACCCTGAACGGCGTGGAGTTCGAGCTGGTGGGCGGCGGAGAGGGCACCCCCAAGCAGGGCCGCATGAC
CAACAAGATGAAGAGCACCAAAGGCGCCCTGACCTTCAGCCCCTACCTGCTGAGCCACGTGATGGGCTAC
GGCTTCTACCACTTCGGCACCTACCCCAGCGGCTACGAGAACCCCTTCCTGCACGCCATCAACAACGGCG
GCTACACCAACACCCGCATCGAGAAGTACGAGGACGGCGGCGTGCTGCACGTGAGCTTCAGCTACCGCTA
CGAGGCCGGCCGCGTGATCGGCGACTTCAAGGTGGTGGGCACCGGCTTCCCCGAGGACAGCGTGATCTTC
ACCGACAAGATCATCCGCAGCAACGCCACCGTGGAGCACCTGCACCCCATGGGCGATAACGTGCTGGTGG
GCAGCTTCGCCCGCACCTTCAGCCTGCGCGACGGCGGCTACTACAGCTTCGTGGTGGACAGCCACATGCA
CTTCAAGAGCGCCATCCACCCCAGCATCCTGCAGAACGGGGGCCCCATGTTCGCCTTCCGCCGCGTGGAG
GAGCTGCACAGCAACACCGAGCTGGGCATCGTGGAGTACCAGCACGCCTTCAAGACCCCCATTGCCTTCG
CCAGATCCCGCGCTCAGTCGTCCAATTCTGCCGTGGACGGCACCGCCGGACCCGGCTCCACCGGATCTCG
CGTCGACGGCAGTGGAGAGGGCAGAGGAAGTCTGCTAACATGCGGTGACGTCGAGGAGAATCCTGGCCCA
ATGACCGAGTACAAGCCCACGGTGCGCCTCGCCACCCGCGACGACGTCCCCAGGGCCGTACGCACCCTCG
CCGCCGCGTTCGCCGACTACCCCGCCACGCGCCACACCGTCGATCCGGACCGCCACATCGAGCGGGTCAC
CGAGCTGCAAGAACTCTTCCTCACGCGCGTCGGGCTCGACATCGGCAAGGTGTGGGTCGCGGACGACGGC
GCCGCGGTGGCGGTCTGGACCACGCCGGAGAGCGTCGAAGCGGGGGCGGTGTTCGCCGAGATCGGCCCGC
GCATGGCCGAGTTGAGCGGTTCCCGGCTGGCCGCGCAGCAACAGATGGAAGGCCTCCTGGCGCCGCACCG
GCCCAAGGAGCCCGCGTGGTTCCTGGCCACCGTCGGCGTCTCGCCCGACCACCAGGGCAAGGGTCTGGGC
AGCGCCGTCGTGCTCCCCGGAGTGGAGGCGGCCGAGCGCGCCGGGGTGCCCGCCTTCCTGGAGACCTCCG
CGCCCCGCAACCTCCCCTTCTACGAGCGGCTCGGCTTCACCGTCACCGCCGACGTCGAGGTGCCCGAAGG
ACCGCGCACCTGGTGCATGACCCGCAAGCCCGGTGCCTGAGAATTCGTCGACAATCAACCTCTGGATTAC
AAAATTTGTGAAAGATTGACTGGTATTCTTAACTATGTTGCTCCTTTTACGCTATGTGGATACGCTGCTT
TAATGCCTTTGTATCATGCTATTGCTTCCCGTATGGCTTTCATTTTCTCCTCCTTGTATAAATCCTGGTT
AGTTCTTGCCACGGCGGAACTCATCGCCGCCTGCCTTGCCCGCTGCTGGACAGGGGCTCGGCTGTTGGGC
ACTGACAATTCCGTGGTGGGTACCTTTAAGACCAATGACTTACAAGGCAGCTGTAGATCTTAGCCACTTT
TTAAAAGAAAAGGGGGGACTGGAAGGGCTAATTCACTCCCAACGAAGATAAGATCTGCTTTTTGCTTGTA
CTGGGTCTCTCTGGTTAGACCAGATCTGAGCCTGGGAGCTCTCTGGCTAACTAGGGAACCCACTGCTTAA
GCCTCAATAAAGCTTGCCTTGAGTGCTTCAAGTAGTGTGTGCCCGTCTGTTGTGTGACTCTGGTAACTAG
AGATCCCTCAGACCCTTTTAGTCAGTGTGGAAAATCTCTAGCAGTAGTAGTTCATGTCATCTTATTATTC
AGTATTTATAACTTGCAAAGAAATGAATATCAGAGAGTGAGAGGAACTTGTTTATTGCAGCTTATAATGG
TTACAAATAAAGCAATAGCATCACAAATTTCACAAATAAAGCATTTTTTTCACTGCATTCTAGTTGTGGT
TTGTCCAAACTCATCAATGTATCTTATCATGTCTGGCTCTAGCTATCCCGCCCCTAACTCCGCCCATCCC
GCCCCTAACTCCGCCCAGTTCCGCCCATTCTCCGCCCCATGGCTGACTAATTTTTTTTATTTATGCAGAG
GCCGAGGCCGCCTCGGCCTCTGAGCTATTCCAGAAGTAGTGAGGAGGCTTTTTTGGAGGCCTAGACTTTT
GCAGAGACCAAATTCGTAATCATGTCATAGCTGTTTCCTGTGTGAAATTGTTATCCGCTCACAATTCCAC
ACAACATACGAGCCGGAAGCATAAAGTGTAAAGCCTGGGGTGCCTAATGAGTGAGCTAACTCACATTAAT
TGCGTTGCGCTCACTGCCCGCTTTCCAGTCGGGAAACCTGTCGTGCCAGCTGCATTAATGAATCGGCCAA
CGCGCGGGGAGAGGCGGTTTGCGTATTGGGCGCTCTTCCGCTTCCTCGCTCACTGACTCGCTGCGCTCGG
TCGTTCGGCTGCGGCGAGCGGTATCAGCTCACTCAAAGGCGGTAATACGGTTATCCACAGAATCAGGGGA
TAACGCAGGAAAGAACATGTGAGCAAAAGGCCAGCAAAAGGCCAGGAACCGTAAAAAGGCCGCGTTGCTG
GCGTTTTTCCATAGGCTCCGCCCCCCTGACGAGCATCACAAAAATCGACGCTCAAGTCAGAGGTGGCGAA
ACCCGACAGGACTATAAAGATACCAGGCGTTTCCCCCTGGAAGCTCCCTCGTGCGCTCTCCTGTTCCGAC
CCTGCCGCTTACCGGATACCTGTCCGCCTTTCTCCCTTCGGGAAGCGTGGCGCTTTCTCATAGCTCACGC
TGTAGGTATCTCAGTTCGGTGTAGGTCGTTCGCTCCAAGCTGGGCTGTGTGCACGAACCCCCCGTTCAGC
CCGACCGCTGCGCCTTATCCGGTAACTATCGTCTTGAGTCCAACCCGGTAAGACACGACTTATCGCCACT
GGCAGCAGCCACTGGTAACAGGATTAGCAGAGCGAGGTATGTAGGCGGTGCTACAGAGTTCTTGAAGTGG
TGGCCTAACTACGGCTACACTAGAAGAACAGTATTTGGTATCTGCGCTCTGCTGAAGCCAGTTACCTTCG
GAAAAAGAGTTGGTAGCTCTTGATCCGGCAAACAAACCACCGCTGGTAGCGGTGGTTTTTTTGTTTGCAA
GCAGCAGATTACGCGCAGAAAAAAAGGATCTCAAGAAGATCCTTTGATCTTTTCTACGGGGTCTGACGCT
CAGTGGAACGAAAACTCACGTTAAGGGATTTTGGTCATGAGATTATCAAAAAGGATCTTCACCTAGATCC
TTTTAAATTAAAAATGAAGTTTTAAATCAATCTAAAGTATATATGAGTAAACTTGGTCTGACAGTTACCA
ATGCTTAATCAGTGAGGCACCTATCTCAGCGATCTGTCTATTTCGTTCATCCATAGTTGCCTGACTCCCC
GTCGTGTAGATAACTACGATACGGGAGGGCTTACCATCTGGCCCCAGTGCTGCAATGATACCGCGAGACC
CACGCTCACCGGCTCCAGATTTATCAGCAATAAACCAGCCAGCCGGAAGGGCCGAGCGCAGAAGTGGTCC
TGCAACTTTATCCGCCTCCATCCAGTCTATTAATTGTTGCCGGGAAGCTAGAGTAAGTAGTTCGCCAGTT
AATAGTTTGCGCAACGTTGTTGCCATTGCTACAGGCATCGTGGTGTCACGCTCGTCGTTTGGTATGGCTT
CATTCAGCTCCGGTTCCCAACGATCAAGGCGAGTTACATGATCCCCCATGTTGTGCAAAAAAGCGGTTAG
CTCCTTCGGTCCTCCGATCGTTGTCAGAAGTAAGTTGGCCGCAGTGTTATCACTCATGGTTATGGCAGCA
CTGCATAATTCTCTTACTGTCATGCCATCCGTAAGATGCTTTTCTGTGACTGGTGAGTACTCAACCAAGT
CATTCTGAGAATAGTGTATGCGGCGACCGAGTTGCTCTTGCCCGGCGTCAATACGGGATAATACCGCGCC
ACATAGCAGAACTTTAAAAGTGCTCATCATTGGAAAACGTTCTTCGGGGCGAAAACTCTCAAGGATCTTA
CCGCTGTTGAGATCCAGTTCGATGTAACCCACTCGTGCACCCAACTGATCTTCAGCATCTTTTACTTTCA
CCAGCGTTTCTGGGTGAGCAAAAACAGGAAGGCAAAATGCCGCAAAAAAGGGAATAAGGGCGACACGGAA
ATGTTGAATACTCATACTCTTCCTTTTTCAATATTATTGAAGCATTTATCAGGGTTATTGTCTCATGAGC
GGATACATATTTGAATGTATTTAGAAAAATAAACAAATAGGGGTTCCGCGCACATTTCCCCGAAAAGTGC
CACCTGACGTCTAAGAAACCATTATTATCATGACATTAACCTATAAAAATAGGCGTATCACGAGGCCCTT
TCGTCTCGCGCGTTTCGGTGATGACGGTGAAAACCTCTGACACATGCAGCTCCCGGAGACGGTCACAGCT
TGTCTGTAAGCGGATGCCGGGAGCAGACAAGCCCGTCAGGGCGCGTCAGCGGGTGTTGGCGGGTGTCGGG
GCTGGCTTAACTATGCGGCATCAGAGCAGATTGTACTGAGAGTGCACCATATGCGGTGTGAAATACCGCA
CAGATGCGTAAGGAGAAAATACCGCATCAGGCGCCATTCGCCATTCAGGCTGCGCAACTGTTGGGAAGGG
CGATCGGTGCGGGCCTCTTCGCTATTACGCCAGCTGGCGAAAGGGGGATGTGCTGCAAGGCGATTAAGTT
GGGTAACGCCAGGGTTTTCCCAGTCACGACGTTGTAAAACGACGGCCAGTGCCAAGCTG
